>Addgene plasmid #100844 | pAAV.CAG.GCaMP6s.WPRE.SV40 | addgene full sequence | sequence record 461658 | Addgene NGS Result
CTGCGCGCTCGCTCGCTCACTGAGGCCGCCCGGGCAAAGCCCGGGCGTCGGGCGACCTTTGGTCGCCCGG
CCTCAGTGAGCGAGCGAGCGCGCAGAGAGGGAGTGGCCAACTCCATCACTAGGGGTTCCTTGTAGTTAAT
GATTAACCCGCCATGCTACTTATCTACGTAGCCATGCTCTAGGAAGAGTACCATTGACGTCAATAATGAC
GTATGTTCCCATAGTAACGCCAATAGGGACTTTCCATTGACGTCAATGGGTGGAGTATTTACGGTAAACT
GCCCACTTGGCAGTACATCAAGTGTATCATATGCCAAGTACGCCCCCTATTGACGTCAATGACGGTAAAT
GGCCCGCCTGGCATTATGCCCAGTACATGACCTTATGGGACTTTCCTACTTGGCAGTACATCTACGTATT
AGTCATCGCTATTACCATGGTCGAGGTGAGCCCCACGTTCTGCTTCACTCTCCCCATCTCCCCCCCCTCC
CCACCCCCAATTTTGTATTTATTTATTTTTTAATTATTTTGTGCAGCGATGGGGGCGGGGGGGGGGGGGG
GCGCGCGCCAGGCGGGGCGGGGCGGGGCGAGGGGCGGGGCGGGGCGAGGCGGAGAGGTGCGGCGGCAGCC
AATCAGAGCGGCGCGCTCCGAAAGTTTCCTTTTATGGCGAGGCGGCGGCGGCGGCGGCCCTATAAAAAGC
GAAGCGCGCGGCGGGCGGGAGTCGCTGCGCGCTGCCTTCGCCCCGTGCCCCGCTCCGCCGCCGCCTCGCG
CCGCCCGCCCCGGCTCTGACTGACCGCGTTACTCCCACAGGTGAGCGGGCGGGACGGCCCTTCTCCTCCG
GGCTGTAATTAGCGCTTGGTTTAATGACGGCTTGTTTCTTTTCTGTGGCTGCGTGAAAGCCTTGAGGGGC
TCCGGGAGGGCCCTTTGTGCGGGGGGAGCGGCTCGGGGCTGTCCGCGGGGGGACGGCTGCCTTCGGGGGG
GACGGGGCAGGGCGGGGTTCGGCTTCTGGCGTGTGACCGGCGGCTCTAGAGCCTCTGCTAACCATGTTCA
TGCCTTCTTCTTTTTCCTACAGCTCCTGGGCAACGTGCTGGTTATTGTGCTGTCTCATCATTTTGGCAAA
GAATTGGATCCGCCACCATGGGTTCTCATCATCATCATCATCATGGTATGGCTAGCATGACTGGTGGACA
GCAAATGGGTCGGGATCTGTACGACGATGACGATAAGGATCTCGCCACCATGGTCGACTCATCACGTCGT
AAGTGGAATAAGACAGGTCACGCAGTCAGAGCTATAGGTCGGCTGAGCTCACTCGAGAACGTCTATATCA
AGGCCGACAAGCAGAAGAACGGCATCAAGGCGAACTTCCACATCCGCCACAACATCGAGGACGGCGGCGT
GCAGCTCGCCTACCACTACCAGCAGAACACCCCCATCGGCGACGGCCCCGTGCTGCTGCCCGACAACCAC
TACCTGAGCGTGCAGTCCAAACTTTCGAAAGACCCCAACGAGAAGCGCGATCACATGGTCCTGCTGGAGT
TCGTGACCGCCGCCGGGATCACTCTCGGCATGGACGAGCTGTACAAGGGCGGTACCGGAGGGAGCATGGT
GAGCAAGGGCGAGGAGCTGTTCACCGGGGTGGTGCCCATCCTGGTCGAGCTGGACGGCGACGTAAACGGC
CACAAGTTCAGCGTGTCCGGCGAGGGTGAGGGCGATGCCACCTACGGCAAGCTGACCCTGAAGTTCATCT
GCACCACCGGCAAGCTGCCCGTGCCCTGGCCCACCCTCGTGACCACCCTGACCTACGGCGTGCAGTGCTT
CAGCCGCTACCCCGACCACATGAAGCAGCACGACTTCTTCAAGTCCGCCATGCCCGAAGGCTACATCCAG
GAGCGCACCATCTTCTTCAAGGACGACGGCAACTACAAGACCCGCGCCGAGGTGAAGTTCGAGGGCGACA
CCCTGGTGAACCGCATCGAGCTGAAGGGCATCGACTTCAAGGAGGACGGCAACATCCTGGGGCACAAGCT
GGAGTACAACCTGCCGGACCAACTGACTGAAGAGCAGATCGCAGAATTTAAAGAGGCTTTCTCCCTATTT
GACAAGGACGGGGATGGGACAATAACAACCAAGGAGCTGGGGACGGTGATGCGGTCTCTGGGGCAGAACC
CCACAGAAGCAGAGCTGCAGGACATGATCAATGAAGTAGATGCCGACGGTGACGGCACAATCGACTTCCC
TGAGTTCCTGACAATGATGGCAAGAAAAATGAAATACAGGGACACGGAAGAAGAAATTAGAGAAGCGTTC
GGTGTGTTTGATAAGGATGGCAATGGCTACATCAGTGCAGCAGAGCTTCGCCACGTGATGACAAACCTTG
GAGAGAAGTTAACAGATGAAGAGGTTGATGAAATGATCAGGGAAGCAGACATCGATGGGGATGGTCAGGT
AAACTACGAAGAGTTTGTACAAATGATGACAGCGAAGTGAAAGCTCTAGTATAACTTCGTATAGCATACA
TTATACGAAGTTATGGGTCGATGGTGATGCTTGGCAATTCGGGTCGATGGTGAAGCATATCAAGCTTATC
GATAATCAACCTCTGGATTACAAAATTTGTGAAAGATTGACTGGTATTCTTAACTATGTTGCTCCTTTTA
CGCTATGTGGATACGCTGCTTTAATGCCTTTGTATCATGCTATTGCTTCCCGTATGGCTTTCATTTTCTC
CTCCTTGTATAAATCCTGGTTGCTGTCTCTTTATGAGGAGTTGTGGCCCGTTGTCAGGCAACGTGGCGTG
GTGTGCACTGTGTTTGCTGACGCAACCCCCACTGGTTGGGGCATTGCCACCACCTGTCAGCTCCTTTCCG
GGACTTTCGCTTTCCCCCTCCCTATTGCCACGGCGGAACTCATCGCCGCCTGCCTTGCCCGCTGCTGGAC
AGGGGCTCGGCTGTTGGGCACTGACAATTCCGTGGTGTTGTCGGGGAAATCATCGTCCTTTCCTTGGCTG
CTCGCCTGTGTTGCCACCTGGATTCTGCGCGGGACGTCCTTCTGCTACGTCCCTTCGGCCCTCAATCCAG
CGGACCTTCCTTCCCGCGGCCTGCTGCCGGCTCTGCGGCCTCTTCCGCGTCTTCGCCTTCGCCCTCAGAC
GAGTCGGATCTCCCTTTGGGCCGCCTCCCCGCATCGATACCGTCGACCCGGGCGGCCGCTTCGAGCAGAC
ATGATAAGATACATTGATGAGTTTGGACAAACCACAACTAGAATGCAGTGAAAAAAATGCTTTATTTGTG
AAATTTGTGATGCTATTGCTTTATTTGTAACCATTATAAGCTGCAATAAACAAGTTAACAACAACAATTG
CATTCATTTTATGTTTCAGGTTCAGGGGGAGATGTGGGAGGTTTTTTAAAGCAAGTAAAACCTCTACAAA
TGTGGTAAAATCGATAAGGATCTTCCTAGAGCATGGCTACGTAGATAAGTAGCATGGCGGGTTAATCATT
AACTACAAGGAACCCCTAGTGATGGAGTTGGCCACTCCCTCTCTGCGCGCTCGCTCGCTCACTGAGGCCG
GGCGACCAAAGGTCGCCCGACGCCCGGGCTTTGCCCGGGCGGCCTCAGTGAGCGAGCGAGCGCGCAGCTG
CATTAATGAATCGGCCAACGCGCGGGGAGAGGCGGTTTGCGTATTGGGCGCTCTTCCGCTTCCTCGCTCA
CTGACTCGCTGCGCTCGGTCGTTCGGCTGCGGCGAGCGGTATCAGCTCACTCAAAGGCGGTAATACGGTT
ATCCACAGAATCAGGGGATAACGCAGGAAAGAACATGTGAGCAAAAGGCCAGCAAAAGGCCAGGAACCGT
AAAAAGGCCGCGTTGCTGGCGTTTTTCCATAGGCTCCGCCCCCCTGACGAGCATCACAAAAATCGACGCT
CAAGTCAGAGGTGGCGAAACCCGACAGGACTATAAAGATACCAGGCGTTTCCCCCTGGAAGCTCCCTCGT
GCGCTCTCCTGTTCCGACCCTGCCGCTTACCGGATACCTGTCCGCCTTTCTCCCTTCGGGAAGCGTGGCG
CTTTCTCATAGCTCACGCTGTAGGTATCTCAGTTCGGTGTAGGTCGTTCGCTCCAAGCTGGGCTGTGTGC
ACGAACCCCCCGTTCAGCCCGACCGCTGCGCCTTATCCGGTAACTATCGTCTTGAGTCCAACCCGGTAAG
ACACGACTTATCGCCACTGGCAGCAGCCACTGGTAACAGGATTAGCAGAGCGAGGTATGTAGGCGGTGCT
ACAGAGTTCTTGAAGTGGTGGCCTAACTACGGCTACACTAGAAGAACAGTATTTGGTATCTGCGCTCTGC
TGAAGCCAGTTACCTTCGGAAAAAGAGTTGGTAGCTCTTGATCCGGCAAACAAACCACCGCTGGTAGCGG
TGGTTTTTTTGTTTGCAAGCAGCAGATTACGCGCAGAAAAAAAGGATCTCAAGAAGATCCTTTGATCTTT
TCTACGGGGTCTGACGCTCAGTGGAACGAAAACTCACGTTAAGGGATTTTGGTCATGAGATTATCAAAAA
GGATCTTCACCTAGATCCTTTTAAATTAAAAATGAAGTTTTAAATCAATCTAAAGTATATATGAGTAAAC
TTGGTCTGACAGTTACCAATGCTTAATCAGTGAGGCACCTATCTCAGCGATCTGTCTATTTCGTTCATCC
ATAGTTGCCTGACTCCCCGTCGTGTAGATAACTACGATACGGGAGGGCTTACCATCTGGCCCCAGTGCTG
CAATGATACCGCGAGACCCACGCTCACCGGCTCCAGATTTATCAGCAATAAACCAGCCAGCCGGAAGGGC
CGAGCGCAGAAGTGGTCCTGCAACTTTATCCGCCTCCATCCAGTCTATTAATTGTTGCCGGGAAGCTAGA
GTAAGTAGTTCGCCAGTTAATAGTTTGCGCAACGTTGTTGCCATTGCTACAGGCATCGTGGTGTCACGCT
CGTCGTTTGGTATGGCTTCATTCAGCTCCGGTTCCCAACGATCAAGGCGAGTTACATGATCCCCCATGTT
GTGCAAAAAAGCGGTTAGCTCCTTCGGTCCTCCGATCGTTGTCAGAAGTAAGTTGGCCGCAGTGTTATCA
CTCATGGTTATGGCAGCACTGCATAATTCTCTTACTGTCATGCCATCCGTAAGATGCTTTTCTGTGACTG
GTGAGTACTCAACCAAGTCATTCTGAGAATAGTGTATGCGGCGACCGAGTTGCTCTTGCCCGGCGTCAAT
ACGGGATAATACCGCGCCACATAGCAGAACTTTAAAAGTGCTCATCATTGGAAAACGTTCTTCGGGGCGA
AAACTCTCAAGGATCTTACCGCTGTTGAGATCCAGTTCGATGTAACCCACTCGTGCACCCAACTGATCTT
CAGCATCTTTTACTTTCACCAGCGTTTCTGGGTGAGCAAAAACAGGAAGGCAAAATGCCGCAAAAAAGGG
AATAAGGGCGACACGGAAATGTTGAATACTCATACTCTTCCTTTTTCAATATTATTGAAGCATTTATCAG
GGTTATTGTCTCATGAGCGGATACATATTTGAATGTATTTAGAAAAATAAACAAATAGGGGTTCCGCGCA
CATTTCCCCGAAAAGTGCCACCTAAATTGTAAGCGTTAATATTTTGTTAAAATTCGCGTTAAATTTTTGT
TAAATCAGCTCATTTTTTAACCAATAGGCCGAAATCGGCAAAATCCCTTATAAATCAAAAGAATAGACCG
AGATAGGGT
[37 nt withheld, positions 5750-5786]
AAAGAACGTGGACTCCAACGTCAAAGG
[49 nt withheld, positions 5814-5862]
T
[91 nt withheld, positions 5864-5954]
G
[124 nt withheld, positions 5956-6079]
CCCATTCGCCATTCAGGCTGCGCAACTGTTGGGAAGGGCGATCGGTGCGGGCCTCTTCGCTATTACGCCA
G
Features (pLannotate 1.2.2; 19 found; start..end, strand, type, name):
    191..439     +  enhancer       CMV enhancer (fragment): human cytomegalovirus immediate early enhancer
    441..717     +  promoter       chicken β-actin promoter: No description available
    718..853     +  intron         hybrid intron (fragment): hybrid between chicken β-actin (CBA) and minute virus of mice (MMV) introns (Gray et al., 2011)
    942..1072    +  intron         chimeric intron (fragment): chimera between introns from chicken β-actin and rabbit β-globin
   1070..1132    +  CDS            HBB (fragment): HBB_LEPEU - Experimental evidence at protein level: Swiss-Prot protein existence level 1. Involved in oxygen transport from the lung to the various peripheral tissues. From Lepus europaeus (European hare).
   1138..2490    +  CDS            GCaMP6s: improved fluorescent protein-based calcium sensor (Chen et al., 2013)
   2501..2534    +  protein_bind   loxP: Cre-mediated recombination occurs in the 8-bp core sequence (GCATACAT). Cre recombinase
   2577..2594    +  misc_feature   MCS (fragment): pBluescript multiple cloning site
   2594..3182    +  misc_feature   WPRE: woodchuck hepatitis virus posttranscriptional regulatory element
   3225..3346    -  polyA_signal   SV40 poly(A) signal: SV40 polyadenylation signal
   3369..3437    -  CDS            large T antigen (fragment): large T antigen from SV40 (simian virus 40)
   3508..3641    +  repeat_region  AAV2 ITR: inverted terminal repeat of adeno-associated virus serotype 2 inverted
   3635..3691    -  CDS            lacI (fragment): lac repressor; lacI; The lac repressor binds to the lac operator to inhibit transcription in E. coli. This inhibition can be relieved by adding lactose or isopropyl-β-D-thiogalactopyranoside (IPTG).
   3874..4462    -  rep_origin     ori: high-copy-number ColE1/pMB1/pBR322/pUC origin of replication
   4633..5493    -  CDS            AmpR: β-lactamase; bla; confers resistance to ampicillin, carbenicillin, and related antibiotics
   5494..5598    -  promoter       AmpR promoter: bla
   5651..6079    -  rep_origin     f1 ori (sequence partly withheld): f1 bacteriophage origin of replication; arrow indicates direction of (+) strand synthesis
   6084..3       -  CDS            lacZα (fragment) (across the origin): LacZα fragment of β-galactosidase; lacZ fragment
   6148..130     -  repeat_region  AAV2 ITR (fragment) (across the origin): inverted terminal repeat of adeno-associated virus serotype 2 inverted
