>Addgene plasmid #100844 | pAAV.CAG.GCaMP6s.WPRE.SV40 | analyzer sequence | sequence record 189738
CTGCGCGCTCGCTCGCTCACTGAGGCCGCCCGGGCAAAGCCCGGGCGTCGGGCGACCTTTGGTCGCCCGG
CCTCAGTGAGCGAGCGAGCGCGCAGAGAGGGAGTGGCCAACTCCATCACTAGGGGTTCCTTGTAGTTAAT
GATTAACCCGCCATGCTACTTATCTACGTAGCCATGCTCTAGGAAGAGTACCATTGACGTCAATAATGAC
GTATGTTCCCATAGTAACGCCAATAGGGACTTTCCATTGACGTCAATGGGTGGAGTATTTACGGTAAACT
GCCCACTTGGCAGTACATCAAGTGTATCATATGCCAAGTACGCCCCCTATTGACGTCAATGACGGTAAAT
GGCCCGCCTGGCATTATGCCCAGTACATGACCTTATGGGACTTTCCTACTTGGCAGTACATCTACGTATT
AGTCATCGCTATTACCATGGTCGAGGTGAGCCCCACGTTCTGCTTCACTCTCCCCATCTCCCCCCCCTCC
CCACCCCCAATTTTGTATTTATTTATTTTTTAATTATTTTGTGCAGCGATGGGGGCGGGGGGGGGGGGGG
GGCGCGCGCCAGGCGGGGCGGGGCGGGGCGAGGGGCGGGGCGGGGCGAGGCGGAGAGGTGCGGCGGCAGC
CAATCAGAGCGGCGCGCTCCGAAAGTTTCCTTTTATGGCGAGGCGGCGGCGGCGGCGGCCCTATAAAAAG
CGAAGCGCGCGGCGGGCGGGAGTCGCTGCGCGCCGCCTTCGCCCCGTGCCCCGCTCCGCCGCCGCCTCGC
GCCGCCCGCCCCGGCTCTGACTGACCGCGTTACTCCCACAGGTGAGCGGGCGGGACGGCCCTTCTCCTCC
GGGCTGTAATTAGCGCTTGGTTTAATGACGGCTTGTTTCTTTTCTGTGGCTGCGTGAAAGCCTTGAGGGG
CTCCGGGAGGGCCCTTTGTGCGGGGGGAGCGGCTCGGGGCTGTCCGCGGGGGGACGGCTGCCTTCGGGGG
GGACGGGGCAGGGCGGGGTTCGGCTTCTGGCGTGTGACCGGCGGCTCTAGAGCCTCTGCTAACCATGTTC
ATGCCTTCTTCTTTTTCCTACAGCTCCTGGGCAACGTGCTGGTTATTGTGCTGTCTCATCATTTTGGCAA
AGAATTGGATCCGCCACCATGGGTTCTCATCATCATCATCATCATGGTATGGCTAGCATGACTGGTGGAC
AGCAAATGGGTCGGGATCTGTACGACGATGACGATAAGGATCTCGCCACCATGGTCGACTCATCACGTCG
TAAGTGGAATAAGACAGGTCACGCAGTCAGAGCTATAGGTCGGCTGAGCTCACTCGAGAACGTCTATATC
AAGGCCGACAAGCAGAAGAACGGCATCAAGGCGAACTTCCACATCCGCCACAACATCGAGGACGGCGGCG
TGCAGCTCGCCTACCACTACCAGCAGAACACCCCCATCGGCGACGGCCCCGTGCTGCTGCCCGACAACCA
CTACCTGAGCGTGCAGTCCAAACTTTCGAAAGACCCCAACGAGAAGCGCGATCACATGGTCCTGCTGGAG
TTCGTGACCGCCGCCGGGATCACTCTCGGCATGGACGAGCTGTACAAGGGCGGTACCGGAGGGAGCATGG
TGAGCAAGGGCGAGGAGCTGTTCACCGGGGTGGTGCCCATCCTGGTCGAGCTGGACGGCGACGTAAACGG
CCACAAGTTCAGCGTGTCCGGCGAGGGTGAGGGCGATGCCACCTACGGCAAGCTGACCCTGAAGTTCATC
TGCACCACCGGCAAGCTGCCCGTGCCCTGGCCCACCCTCGTGACCACCCTGACCTACGGCGTGCAGTGCT
TCAGCCGCTACCCCGACCACATGAAGCAGCACGACTTCTTCAAGTCCGCCATGCCCGAAGGCTACATCCA
GGAGCGCACCATCTTCTTCAAGGACGACGGCAACTACAAGACCCGCGCCGAGGTGAAGTTCGAGGGCGAC
ACCCTGGTGAACCGCATCGAGCTGAAGGGCATCGACTTCAAGGAGGACGGCAACATCCTGGGGCACAAGC
TGGAGTACAACCTGCCGGACCAACTGACTGAAGAGCAGATCGCAGAATTTAAAGAGGCTTTCTCCCTATT
TGACAAGGACGGGGATGGGACAATAACAACCAAGGAGCTGGGGACGGTGATGCGGTCTCTGGGGCAGAAC
CCCACAGAAGCAGAGCTGCAGGACATGATCAATGAAGTAGATGCCGACGGTGACGGCACAATCGACTTCC
CTGAGTTCCTGACAATGATGGCAAGAAAAATGAAATACAGGGACACGGAAGAAGAAATTAGAGAAGCGTT
CGGTGTGTTTGATAAGGATGGCAATGGCTACATCAGTGCAGCAGAGCTTCGCCACGTGATGACAAACCTT
GGAGAGAAGTTAACAGATGAAGAGGTTGATGAAATGATCAGGGAAGCAGACATCGATGGGGATGGTCAGG
TAAACTACGAAGAGTTTGTACAAATGATGACAGCGAAGTGAAAGCTCTAGTATAACTTCGTATAGCATAC
ATTATACGAAGTTATGGGTCGATGGTGATGCTTGGCAATTCGGGTCGATGGTGAAGCATATCAAGCTTAT
CGATAATCAACCTCTGGATTACAAAATTTGTGAAAGATTGACTGGTATTCTTAACTATGTTGCTCCTTTT
ACGCTATGTGGATACGCTGCTTTAATGCCTTTGTATCATGCTATTGCTTCCCGTATGGCTTTCATTTTCT
CCTCCTTGTATAAATCCTGGTTGCTGTCTCTTTATGAGGAGTTGTGGCCCGTTGTCAGGCAACGTGGCGT
GGTGTGCACTGTGTTTGCTGACGCAACCCCCACTGGTTGGGGCATTGCCACCACCTGTCAGCTCCTTTCC
GGGACTTTCGCTTTCCCCCTCCCTATTGCCACGGCGGAACTCATCGCCGCCTGCCTTGCCCGCTGCTGGA
CAGGGGCTCGGCTGTTGGGCACTGACAATTCCGTGGTGTTGTCGGGGAAATCATCGTCCTTTCCTTGGCT
GCTCGCCTGTGTTGCCACCTGGATTCTGCGCGGGACGTCCTTCTGCTACGTCCCTTCGGCCCTCAATCCA
GCGGACCTTCCTTCCCGCGGCCTGCTGCCGGCTCTGCGGCCTCTTCCGCGTCTTCGCCTTCGCCCTCAGA
CGAGTCGGATCTCCCTTTGGGCCGCCTCCCCGCATCGATACCGTCGACCCGGGCGGCCGCTTCGAGCAGA
CATGATAAGATACATTGATGAGTTTGGACAAACCACAACTAGAATGCAGTGAAAAAAATGCTTTATTTGT
GAAATTTGTGATGCTATTGCTTTATTTGTAACCATTATAAGCTGCAATAAACAAGTTAACAACAACAATT
GCATTCATTTTATGTTTCAGGTTCAGGGGGAGATGTGGGAGGTTTTTTAAAGCAAGTAAAACCTCTACAA
ATGTGGTAAAATCGATAAGGATCTTCCTAGAGCATGGCTACGTAGATAAGTAGCATGGCGGGTTAATCAT
TAACTACAAGGAACCCCTAGTGATGGAGTTGGCCACTCCCTCTCTGCGCGCTCGCTCGCTCACTGAGGCC
GGGCGACCAAAGGTCGCCCGACGCCCGGGCTTTGCCCGGGCGGCCTCAGTGAGCGAGCGAGCGCGCAGCT
GCATTAATGAATCGGCCAACGCGCGGGGAGAGGCGGTTTGCGTATTGGGCGCTCTTCCGCTTCCTCGCTC
ACTGACTCGCTGCGCTCGGTCGTTCGGCTGCGGCGAGCGGTATCAGCTCACTCAAAGGCGGTAATACGGT
TATCCACAGAATCAGGGGATAACGCAGGAAAGAACATGTGAGCAAAAGGCCAGCAAAAGGCCAGGAACCG
TAAAAAGGCCGCGTTGCTGGCGTTTTTCCATAGGCTCCGCCCCCCTGACGAGCATCACAAAAATCGACGC
TCAAGTCAGAGGTGGCGAAACCCGACAGGACTATAAAGATACCAGGCGTTTCCCCCTGGAAGCTCCCTCG
TGCGCTCTCCTGTTCCGACCCTGCCGCTTACCGGATACCTGTCCGCCTTTCTCCCTTCGGGAAGCGTGGC
GCTTTCTCATAGCTCACGCTGTAGGTATCTCAGTTCGGTGTAGGTCGTTCGCTCCAAGCTGGGCTGTGTG
CACGAACCCCCCGTTCAGCCCGACCGCTGCGCCTTATCCGGTAACTATCGTCTTGAGTCCAACCCGGTAA
GACACGACTTATCGCCACTGGCAGCAGCCACTGGTAACAGGATTAGCAGAGCGAGGTATGTAGGCGGTGC
TACAGAGTTCTTGAAGTGGTGGCCTAACTACGGCTACACTAGAAGAACAGTATTTGGTATCTGCGCTCTG
CTGAAGCCAGTTACCTTCGGAAAAAGAGTTGGTAGCTCTTGATCCGGCAAACAAACCACCGCTGGTAGCG
GTGGTTTTTTTGTTTGCAAGCAGCAGATTACGCGCAGAAAAAAAGGATCTCAAGAAGATCCTTTGATCTT
TTCTACGGGGTCTGACGCTCAGTGGAACGAAAACTCACGTTAAGGGATTTTGGTCATGAGATTATCAAAA
AGGATCTTCACCTAGATCCTTTTAAATTAAAAATGAAGTTTTAAATCAATCTAAAGTATATATGAGTAAA
CTTGGTCTGACAGTTACCAATGCTTAATCAGTGAGGCACCTATCTCAGCGATCTGTCTATTTCGTTCATC
CATAGTTGCCTGACTCCCCGTCGTGTAGATAACTACGATACGGGAGGGCTTACCATCTGGCCCCAGTGCT
GCAATGATACCGCGAGACCCACGCTCACCGGCTCCAGATTTATCAGCAATAAACCAGCCAGCCGGAAGGG
CCGAGCGCAGAAGTGGTCCTGCAACTTTATCCGCCTCCATCCAGTCTATTAATTGTTGCCGGGAAGCTAG
AGTAAGTAGTTCGCCAGTTAATAGTTTGCGCAACGTTGTTGCCATTGCTACAGGCATCGTGGTGTCACGC
TCGTCGTTTGGTATGGCTTCATTCAGCTCCGGTTCCCAACGATCAAGGCGAGTTACATGATCCCCCATGT
TGTGCAAAAAAGCGGTTAGCTCCTTCGGTCCTCCGATCGTTGTCAGAAGTAAGTTGGCCGCAGTGTTATC
ACTCATGGTTATGGCAGCACTGCATAATTCTCTTACTGTCATGCCATCCGTAAGATGCTTTTCTGTGACT
GGTGAGTACTCAACCAAGTCATTCTGAGAATAGTGTATGCGGCGACCGAGTTGCTCTTGCCCGGCGTCAA
TACGGGATAATACCGCGCCACATAGCAGAACTTTAAAAGTGCTCATCATTGGAAAACGTTCTTCGGGGCG
AAAACTCTCAAGGATCTTACCGCTGTTGAGATCCAGTTCGATGTAACCCACTCGTGCACCCAACTGATCT
TCAGCATCTTTTACTTTCACCAGCGTTTCTGGGTGAGCAAAAACAGGAAGGCAAAATGCCGCAAAAAAGG
GAATAAGGGCGACACGGAAATGTTGAATACTCATACTCTTCCTTTTTCAATATTATTGAAGCATTTATCA
GGGTTATTGTCTCATGAGCGGATACATATTTGAATGTATTTAGAAAAATAAACAAATAGGGGTTCCGCGC
ACATTTCCCCGAAAAGTGCCACCTAAATTGTAAGCGTTAATATTTTGTTAAAATTCGCGTTAAATTTTTG
TTAAATCAGCTCATTTTTTAACCAATAGGCCGAAATCGGCAAAATCCCTTATAAATCAAAAGAATAGACC
GAGATAGGGT
[37 nt withheld, positions 5751-5787]
AAAGAACGTGGACTCCAACGTCAAAGG
[49 nt withheld, positions 5815-5863]
T
[91 nt withheld, positions 5865-5955]
G
[124 nt withheld, positions 5957-6080]
CCCATTCGCCATTCAGGCTGCGCAACTGTTGGGAAGGGCGATCGGTGCGGGCCTCTTCGCTATTACGCCA
G
Features (pLannotate 1.2.2; 19 found; start..end, strand, type, name):
    191..439     +  enhancer       CMV enhancer (fragment): human cytomegalovirus immediate early enhancer
    441..718     +  promoter       chicken β-actin promoter: No description available
    719..854     +  intron         hybrid intron (fragment): hybrid between chicken β-actin (CBA) and minute virus of mice (MMV) introns (Gray et al., 2011)
    943..1073    +  intron         chimeric intron (fragment): chimera between introns from chicken β-actin and rabbit β-globin
   1071..1133    +  CDS            HBB (fragment): HBB_LEPEU - Experimental evidence at protein level: Swiss-Prot protein existence level 1. Involved in oxygen transport from the lung to the various peripheral tissues. From Lepus europaeus (European hare).
   1139..2491    +  CDS            GCaMP6s: improved fluorescent protein-based calcium sensor (Chen et al., 2013)
   2502..2535    +  protein_bind   loxP: Cre-mediated recombination occurs in the 8-bp core sequence (GCATACAT). Cre recombinase
   2578..2595    +  misc_feature   MCS (fragment): pBluescript multiple cloning site
   2595..3183    +  misc_feature   WPRE: woodchuck hepatitis virus posttranscriptional regulatory element
   3226..3347    -  polyA_signal   SV40 poly(A) signal: SV40 polyadenylation signal
   3370..3438    -  CDS            large T antigen (fragment): large T antigen from SV40 (simian virus 40)
   3509..3642    +  repeat_region  AAV2 ITR: inverted terminal repeat of adeno-associated virus serotype 2 inverted
   3636..3692    -  CDS            lacI (fragment): lac repressor; lacI; The lac repressor binds to the lac operator to inhibit transcription in E. coli. This inhibition can be relieved by adding lactose or isopropyl-β-D-thiogalactopyranoside (IPTG).
   3875..4463    -  rep_origin     ori: high-copy-number ColE1/pMB1/pBR322/pUC origin of replication
   4634..5494    -  CDS            AmpR: β-lactamase; bla; confers resistance to ampicillin, carbenicillin, and related antibiotics
   5495..5599    -  promoter       AmpR promoter: bla
   5652..6080    -  rep_origin     f1 ori (sequence partly withheld): f1 bacteriophage origin of replication; arrow indicates direction of (+) strand synthesis
   6085..3       -  CDS            lacZα (fragment) (across the origin): LacZα fragment of β-galactosidase; lacZ fragment
   6149..130     -  repeat_region  AAV2 ITR (fragment) (across the origin): inverted terminal repeat of adeno-associated virus serotype 2 inverted
