>Addgene plasmid #100844 | pAAV.CAG.GCaMP6s.WPRE.SV40 Sequencing Result | analyzer sequence | sequence record 201647
TATGGCGAGGCGGCGGCGGCGGCGGCCCTATAAAAAGCGAAGCGCGCGGCGGGCGGGAGTCGCTGCGCGC
TGCCTTCGCCCCGTGCCCCGCTCCGCCGCCGCCTCGCGCCGCCCGCCCCGGCTCTGACTGACCGCGTTAC
TCCCACAGGTGAGCGGGCGGGACGGCCCTTCTCCTCCGGGCTGTAATTAGCGCTTGGTTTAATGACGGCT
TGTTTCTTTTCTGTGGCTGCGTGAAAGCCTTGAGGGGCTCCGGGAGGGCCCTTTGTGCGGGGGGAGCGGC
TCGGGGCTGTCCGCGGGGGGACGGCTGCCTTCGGGGGGGACGGGGCAGGGCGGGGTTCGGCTTCTGGCGT
GTGACCGGCGGCTCTAGAGCCTCTGCTAACCATGTTCATGCCTTCTTCTTTTTCCTACAGCTCCTGGGCA
ACGTGCTGGTTATTGTGCTGTCTCATCATTTTGGCAAAGAATTGGATCCGCCACCATGGGTTCTCATCAT
CATCATCATCATGGTATGGCTAGCATGACTGGTGGACAGCAAATGGGTCGGGATCTGTACGACGATGACG
ATAAGGATCTCGCCACCATGGTCGACTCATCACGTCGTAAGTGGAATAAGACAGGTCACGCAGTCAGAGC
TATAGGTCGGCTGAGCTCACTCGAGAACGTCTATATCAAGGCCGACAAGCAGAAGAACGGCATCAAGGCG
AACTTCCACATCCGCCACAACATCGAGGACGGCGGCGTGCAGCTCGCCTACCACTACCAGCAGAACACCC
CCATCGGCGACGGCCCCGTGCTGCTGCCCGACAACCACTACCTGAGCGTGCAGTCCAAACTTTCGAAAGA
CCCCAACGAGAAGCGCGATCACATGGTCCTGCTGGAGTTCGTGACCGCCGCCGGGATCACTCTCGGCATG
GACGAGCTGTACAAGGGCGGTACCGGAGGGAGCATGGTGAGCAAGGGCGAGGAGCTGTTCACCGGGGTGG
TGCCCATCCTGGTCGAGCTGGACGGCGACGTAAACGGCCACAAGTTCAGCGTGTCCGGCGAGGGTGAGGG
CGATGCCACCTACGGCAAGCTGACCCTGAAGTTCATCTGCACCACCGGCAAGCTGCCCGTGCCCTGGCCC
ACCCTCGTGACCACCCTGACCTACGGCGTGCAGTGCTTCAGCCGCTACCCCGACCACATGAAGCAGCACG
ACTTCTTCAAGTCCGCCATGCCCGAAGGCTACATCCAGGAGCGCACCATCTTCTTCAAGGACGACGGCAA
CTACAAGACCCGCGCCGAGGTGAAGTTCGAGGGCGACACCCTGGTGAACCGCATCGAGCTGAAGGGCATC
GACTTCAAGGAGGACGGCAACATCCTGGGGCACAAGCTGGAGTACAACCTGCCGGACCAACTGACTGAAG
AGCAGATCGCAGAATTTAAAGAGGCTTTCTCCCTATTTGACAAGGACGGGGATGGGACAATAACAACCAA
GGAGCTGGGGACGGTGATGCGGTCTCTGGGGCAGAACCCCACAGAAGCAGAGCTGCAGGACATGATCAAT
GAAGTAGATGCCGACGGTGACGGCACAATCGACTTCCCTGAGTTCCTGACAATGATGGCAAGAAAAATGA
AATACAGGGACACGGAAGAAGAAATTAGAGAAGCGTTCGGTGTGTTTGATAAGGATGGCAATGGCTACAT
CAGTGCAGCAGAGCTTCGCCACGTGATGACAAACCTTGGAGAGAAGTTAACAGATGAAGAGGTTGATGAA
ATGATCAGGGAAGCAGACATCGATGGGGATGGTCAGGTAAACTACGAAGAGTTTGTACAAATGATGACAG
CGAAGTGAAAGCTCTAGTATAACTTCGTATAGCATACATTATACGAAGTTATGGGTCGATGGTGATGCTT
GGCAATTCGGGTCGATGGTGAAGCATATCAAGCTTATCGATAATCAACCTCTGGATTACAAAATTTGTGA
AAGATTGACTGGTATTCTTAACTATGTTGCTCCTTTTACGCTATGTGGATACGCTGCTTTAATGCCTTTG
TATCATGCTATTGCTTCCCGTATGGCTTTCATTTTCTCCTCCTTGTATAAATCCTGGTTGCTGTCTCTTT
ATGAGGAGTTGTGGCCCGTTGTCAGGCAACGTGGCGTGGTGTGCACTGTGTTTGCTGACGCAACCCCCAC
TGGTTGGGGCATTGCCACCACCTGTCAGCTCCTTTCCGGGACTTTCGCTTTCCCCCTCCCTATTGCCACG
GCGGAACTCATCGCCGCCTGCCTTGCCCGCTGCTGGACAGGGGCTCGGCTGTTGGGCACTGACAATTCCG
TGGTGTTGTCGGGGAAATCATCGTCCTTTCCTTGGCTGCTCGCCTGTGTTGCCACCTGGATTCTGCGCGG
GACGTCCTTCTGCTACGTCCCTTCGGCCCTCAATCCAGCGGACCTTCCTTCCCGCGGCCTGCTGCCGGCT
CTGCGGCCTCTTCCGCGTCTTCGCCTTCGCCCTCAGACGAGTCGGATCTCCCTTTGGGCCGCCTCCCCGC
ATCGATACCGTCGACCCGGGCGGCCGCTTCGAGCAGACATGATAAGATACATTGATGAGTTTGGACAAAC
CACAACTAGAATGCAGTGAAAAAAATGCTTTATTTGTGAAATTTGTGATGCTATTGCTTTATTTGTAACC
ATTATAAGCTGCAATAAACAAGTTAACAACAACAATTGCATTCATTTTATGTTTCAGGTTCAGGGGGAGA
TGTGGGAGGTTTTTTAAAGCAAGTAAAACCTCTACAAATGTGGTAAAATCGATAAGGATCTTCCTAGAGC
ATGGCTACGTAGATAAGTAGCATGGCGGGTTAATCATTAACTACAAGGAACCCCTAGTGATGGAGTTGGC
CACTCCCTCTCTGCGCGCTCGCTCGCTCACTGAGGCCGGGCGACCAAAGGTCGCCCGACGCCCGGGCTTT
GCCCGGGCGGCCTCAGTGAGCGAGCGAGCGCGCAGCTGCATTAATGAATCGGCCAACGCGCGGGGAGAGG
CGGTTTGCGTATTGGGCGCTCTTCCGCTTCCTCGCTCACTGACTCGCTGCGCTCGGTCGTTCGGCTGCGG
CGAGCGGTATCAGCTCACTCAAAGGCGGTAATACGGTTATCCACAGAATCAGGGGATAACGCAGGAAAGA
ACATGTGAGCAAAAGGCCAGCAAAAGGCCAGGAACCGTAAAAAGGCCGCGTTGCTGGCGTTTTTCCATAG
GCTCCGCCCCCCTGACGAGCATCACAAAAATCGACGCTCAAGTCAGAGGTGGCGAAACCCGACAGGACTA
TAAAGATACCAGGCGTTTCCCCCTGGAAGCTCCCTCGTGCGCTCTCCTGTTCCGACCCTGCCGCTTACCG
GATACCTGTCCGCCTTTCTCCCTTCGGGAAGCGTGGCGCTTTCTCATAGCTCACGCTGTAGGTATCTCAG
TTCGGTGTAGGTCGTTCGCTCCAAGCTGGGCTGTGTGCACGAACCCCCCGTTCAGCCCGACCGCTGCGCC
TTATCCGGTAACTATCGTCTTGAGTCCAACCCGGTAAGACACGACTTATCGCCACTGGCAGCAGCCACTG
GTAACAGGATTAGCAGAGCGAGGTATGTAGGCGGTGCTACAGAGTTCTTGAAGTGGTGGCCTAACTACGG
CTACACTAGAAGAACAGTATTTGGTATCTGCGCTCTGCTGAAGCCAGTTACCTTCGGAAAAAGAGTTGGT
AGCTCTTGATCCGGCAAACAAACCACCGCTGGTAGCGGTGGTTTTTTTGTTTGCAAGCAGCAGATTACGC
GCAGAAAAAAAGGATCTCAAGAAGATCCTTTGATCTTTTCTACGGGGTCTGACGCTCAGTGGAACGAAAA
CTCACGTTAAGGGATTTTGGTCATGAGATTATCAAAAAGGATCTTCACCTAGATCCTTTTAAATTAAAAA
TGAAGTTTTAAATCAATCTAAAGTATATATGAGTAAACTTGGTCTGACAGTTACCAATGCTTAATCAGTG
AGGCACCTATCTCAGCGATCTGTCTATTTCGTTCATCCATAGTTGCCTGACTCCCCGTCGTGTAGATAAC
TACGATACGGGAGGGCTTACCATCTGGCCCCAGTGCTGCAATGATACCGCGAGACCCACGCTCACCGGCT
CCAGATTTATCAGCAATAAACCAGCCAGCCGGAAGGGCCGAGCGCAGAAGTGGTCCTGCAACTTTATCCG
CCTCCATCCAGTCTATTAATTGTTGCCGGGAAGCTAGAGTAAGTAGTTCGCCAGTTAATAGTTTGCGCAA
CGTTGTTGCCATTGCTACAGGCATCGTGGTGTCACGCTCGTCGTTTGGTATGGCTTCATTCAGCTCCGGT
TCCCAACGATCAAGGCGAGTTACATGATCCCCCATGTTGTGCAAAAAAGCGGTTAGCTCCTTCGGTCCTC
CGATCGTTGTCAGAAGTAAGTTGGCCGCAGTGTTATCACTCATGGTTATGGCAGCACTGCATAATTCTCT
TACTGTCATGCCATCCGTAAGATGCTTTTCTGTGACTGGTGAGTACTCAACCAAGTCATTCTGAGAATAG
TGTATGCGGCGACCGAGTTGCTCTTGCCCGGCGTCAATACGGGATAATACCGCGCCACATAGCAGAACTT
TAAAAGTGCTCATCATTGGAAAACGTTCTTCGGGGCGAAAACTCTCAAGGATCTTACCGCTGTTGAGATC
CAGTTCGATGTAACCCACTCGTGCACCCAACTGATCTTCAGCATCTTTTACTTTCACCAGCGTTTCTGGG
TGAGCAAAAACAGGAAGGCAAAATGCCGCAAAAAAGGGAATAAGGGCGACACGGAAATGTTGAATACTCA
TACTCTTCCTTTTTCAATATTATTGAAGCATTTATCAGGGTTATTGTCTCATGAGCGGATACATATTTGA
ATGTATTTAGAAAAATAAACAAATAGGGGTTCCGCGCACATTTCCCCGAAAAGTGCCACCTAAATTGTAA
GCGTTAATATTTTGTTAAAATTCGCGTTAAATTTTTGTTAAATCAGCTCATTTTTTAACCAATAGGCCGA
AATCGGCAAAATCCCTTATAAATCAAAAGAATAGACCGAGATAGGGT
[37 nt withheld, positions 5088-5124]
AAAGAACGTGGACTCCAACGTCAAAGG
[49 nt withheld, positions 5152-5200]
T
[91 nt withheld, positions 5202-5292]
G
[124 nt withheld, positions 5294-5417]
CCCATTCGCCATTCAGGCTGCGCAACTGTTGGGAAGGGCGATCGGTGCGGGCCTCTTCGCTATTACGCCA
GCTGCGCGCTCGCTCGCTCACTGAGGCCGCCCGGGCAAAGCCCGGGCGTCGGGCGACCTTTGGTCGCCCG
GCCTCAGTGAGCGAGCGAGCGCGCAGAGAGGGAGTGGCCAACTCCATCACTAGGGGTTCCTTGTAGTTAA
TGATTAACCCGCCATGCTACTTATCTACGTAGCCATGCTCTAGGAAGAGTACCATTGACGTCAATAATGA
CGTATGTTCCCATAGTAACGCCAATAGGGACTTTCCATTGACGTCAATGGGTGGAGTATTTACGGTAAAC
TGCCCACTTGGCAGTACATCAAGTGTATCATATGCCAAGTACGCCCCCTATTGACGTCAATGACGGTAAA
TGGCCCGCCTGGCATTATGCCCAGTACATGACCTTATGGGACTTTCCTACTTGGCAGTACATCTACGTAT
TAGTCATCGCTATTACCATGGTCGAGGTGAGCCCCACGTTCT
Features (pLannotate 1.2.2; 20 found; start..end, strand, type, name):
     56..191     +  intron         hybrid intron (fragment): hybrid between chicken β-actin (CBA) and minute virus of mice (MMV) introns (Gray et al., 2011)
    280..410     +  intron         chimeric intron (fragment): chimera between introns from chicken β-actin and rabbit β-globin
    408..470     +  CDS            HBB (fragment): HBB_LEPEU - Experimental evidence at protein level: Swiss-Prot protein existence level 1. Involved in oxygen transport from the lung to the various peripheral tissues. From Lepus europaeus (European hare).
    476..1828    +  CDS            GCaMP6s: improved fluorescent protein-based calcium sensor (Chen et al., 2013)
   1839..1872    +  protein_bind   loxP: Cre-mediated recombination occurs in the 8-bp core sequence (GCATACAT). Cre recombinase
   1915..1932    +  misc_feature   MCS (fragment): pBluescript multiple cloning site
   1932..2520    +  misc_feature   WPRE: woodchuck hepatitis virus posttranscriptional regulatory element
   2563..2684    -  polyA_signal   SV40 poly(A) signal: SV40 polyadenylation signal
   2707..2775    -  CDS            large T antigen (fragment): large T antigen from SV40 (simian virus 40)
   2846..2979    +  repeat_region  AAV2 ITR: inverted terminal repeat of adeno-associated virus serotype 2 inverted
   2973..3029    -  CDS            lacI (fragment): lac repressor; lacI; The lac repressor binds to the lac operator to inhibit transcription in E. coli. This inhibition can be relieved by adding lactose or isopropyl-β-D-thiogalactopyranoside (IPTG).
   3212..3800    -  rep_origin     ori: high-copy-number ColE1/pMB1/pBR322/pUC origin of replication
   3971..4831    -  CDS            AmpR: β-lactamase; bla; confers resistance to ampicillin, carbenicillin, and related antibiotics
   4832..4936    -  promoter       AmpR promoter: bla
   4989..5417    -  rep_origin     f1 ori (sequence partly withheld): f1 bacteriophage origin of replication; arrow indicates direction of (+) strand synthesis
   5422..5491    -  CDS            lacZα (fragment): LacZα fragment of β-galactosidase; lacZ fragment
   5486..5618    -  repeat_region  AAV2 ITR (fragment): inverted terminal repeat of adeno-associated virus serotype 2 inverted
   5679..5927    +  enhancer       CMV enhancer (fragment): human cytomegalovirus immediate early enhancer
   5929..5949    +  promoter       chicken β-actin promoter (fragment): contains a 21-bp deletion relative to the standard chicken β-actin promoter
   5949..55      +  promoter       chicken β-actin promoter (fragment) (across the origin): contains a 21-bp deletion relative to the standard chicken β-actin promoter
