[The description below was written by a language model from this plasmid's Addgene catalogue record and pLannotate feature annotations shown in this document.]
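Description:
pAAV.CAG.GCaMP6s.WPRE.SV40 is an AAV transfer plasmid for constitutive mammalian expression of the genetically encoded calcium indicator GCaMP6s. It is built on a pAAV backbone that carries a high-copy ColE1/pUC-type origin, an f1 phage origin, and a β-lactamase gene with its own promoter for ampicillin selection in E. coli. Small lacZα and lacI fragments next to the repeats appear to be cloning-vector remnants. Two AAV2 inverted terminal repeats flank the expression cassette. They are the cis elements needed to replicate the intervening DNA and package it into recombinant AAV particles when rep, cap and helper functions are supplied in trans.

Between the ITRs, the composite CAG promoter is annotated as a CMV immediate-early enhancer fragment, the chicken β-actin promoter, and chimeric chicken β-actin/rabbit β-globin intron sequence, which includes a short β-globin-derived match just upstream of the coding region. This promoter drives the 1,353 bp synthetic GCaMP6s open reading frame. GCaMP6s is a GCaMP3-derived variant with the substitutions K78H, T302L, R303P, D380Y, T381R, S383T and R392G. Downstream, a WPRE enhances transcript stability and expression, and an SV40 polyadenylation signal terminates the message. A single loxP site lies just after the coding sequence. With no partner site annotated, it does not make the cassette Cre-dependent and is probably a cloning leftover.

Two sequence records are provided, of 6,150 and 5,949 nt. They show the same feature order from different start points, and the shorter one annotates the β-actin promoter as carrying a small deletion. The record supports use of the plasmid for producing AAV to image calcium activity, notably in neurons.
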