Addgene plasmid #100844: pAAV.CAG.GCaMP6s.WPRE.SV40
Purpose: AAV expression of ultrasensitive protein calcium sensor from CAG promoter
Depositing lab: Douglas Kim & GENIE Project. Publication: Ultrasensitive fluorescent proteins for imaging neuronal activity. Chen TW, Wardill TJ, Sun Y, Pulver SR, Renninger SL, Baohan A, Schreiter ER, Kerr RA, Orger MB, Jayaraman V, Looger LL, Svoboda K, Kim DS. Nature. 2013 Jul 18;499(7458):295-300. doi: 10.1038/nature12354. PubMed 23868258.
Backbone
  Vector backbone: pAAV
  Vector type: Mammalian Expression, AAV
Growth in bacteria
  Bacterial resistance: Ampicillin, 100 μg/mL
  Growth temperature: 37°C
  Growth strain: NEB Stable
  Copy number: Unknown
Gene/Insert
  Gene/Insert name: GCaMP6s (alt name: GCaMP3 variant 642)
  Species: Synthetic
  Insert size (bp): 1353
  Mutation: GCaMP3-K78H T302L R303P D380Y T381R S383T R392G
  Promoter: CAG
  Cloning method: Unknown
  Sequencing primers: 5′ unknown
Terms and licenses: Academic/Nonprofit Terms; Industry Terms: Not Available to Industry
Depositor comments: This plasmid was previously available as pAAV.CAG.GCaMP6s.WPRE.SV40 (p2833) from the Penn Vector Core. This plasmid was created as part of the GENIE project at Janelia Research Campus.
How to cite: pAAV.CAG.GCaMP6s.WPRE.SV40 was a gift from Douglas Kim & GENIE Project (Addgene plasmid # 100844 ; http://n2t.net/addgene:100844 ; RRID:Addgene_100844) For viral preps, please replace (Addgene plasmid # 100844) in the above sentence with: (Addgene viral prep # 100844-AAV1), (Addgene viral prep # 100844-AAV5), or (Addgene viral prep # 100844-AAV9)
